>Addgene plasmid #234695 | p277_DG | addgene full sequence | sequence record 467867 | Addgene NGS Result
TACCGTCTTCATGGGAGAAAATAATACTGTTGATGGGTGTCTGGTCAGAGACATCAAGAAATAACGCCGG
AACATTAGTGCAGGCAGCTTCCACAGCAATGGCATCCTGGTCATCCAGCGGATAGTTAATGATCAGCCCA
CTGACGCGTTGCGCGAGAAGATTGTGCACCGCCGCTTTACAGGCTTCGACGCCGCTTCGTTCTACCATCG
ACACCACCACGCTGGCACCCAGTTGATCGGCGCGAGATTTAATCGCCGCGACAATTTGCGACGGCGCGTG
CAGGGCCAGACTGGAGGTGGCAACGCCAATCAGCAACGACTGTTTGCCCGCCAGTTGTTGTGCCACGCGG
TTGGGAATGTAATTCAGCTCCGCCATCGCCGCTTCCACTTTTTCCCGCGTTTTCGCAGAAACGTGGCTGG
CCTGGTTCACCACGCGGGAAACGGTCTGATAAGAGACACCGGCATACTCTGCGACATCGTATAACGTTAC
TGGTTTCACATTCACCACCCTGAATTGACTCTCTTCCGGGCGCTATCATGCCATACCGCGAAAGGTTTTG
CGCCATTCGATGGTGTCCGGGATCTCGACGCTCTCCCTTATGCGACTCCTGCATTAGGAAGCAGCCCAGT
AGTAGGTTGAGGCCGTTGAGCACCGCCGCCGCAAGGAATGGTGCATGCAAGGAGATGGCGCCCAACAGTC
CCCCGGCCACGGGGCCTGCCACCATACCCACGCCGAAACAAGCGCTCATGAGCCCGAAGTGGCGAGCCCG
ATCTTCCCCATCGGTGATGTCGGCGATATAGGCGCCAGCAACCGCACCTGTGGCGCCGGTGATGCCGGCC
ACGATGCGTCCGGCGTAGAGGATCGAGATCTCGATCCCGCGAAATTAATACGACTCACTATAGGGGAATT
GTGAGCGGATAACAATTCCCCTCTAGAAATAATTTTGTTTAACTTTAAGAAGGAGATATACCATGGGCAG
CAGCCATCATCATCATCATCACAGCAGCGGCCTGGAAGTGCTCTTCCAGGGCCCGGGATCCAGAGACCGC
CTGGCTCTAGTAGCGATCTACACTAGCACTATCAGCGTTATTAGCTGCCGCCGCTGCCGCCGGTGCTATG
GCGCGCCACGCTGCGTTCATACTGTTCCACCACGGTATAATCTTCGTTATGGCTCGTAATATCCAGTTTG
CGATCAATGTTAAACGCGCCCGGCATCTGCACCGGTTTTTTCGCGCGATAGGTGGTTTTAAAATCCGCCA
GATAGCGGCCGCCATCTTTCAGGCGCAGCGCCATTTTAATATCGCCTTTCAGCACCACATCTTCCGGATA
CAGGCGTTCGGTGCTCGCTTCCCAGCCCATCGTTTTTTTCTGCATCACCGGGCCATCCGGCGGAAAGTTG
GTGCCGCGCAGTTTCACTTTATAAATCAGGGTGCCATCTTCCAGGCTCGTATCTTGCGCCACGCTCACCG
CGCCGCCATCTTCAAAGTTCATCACGCGTTCCCATTTAAAGCCTTCCGGAAAGCTCTGTTTCCAATAATC
CGGAATATCCGCCGGATGTTTGGTAAACGCGCGGCTGCCATACATAAACTGCGGGCTCAGAATATCCCAG
CTAAACGGCAGCGGGCCGCCTTTGGTCACGCGCAGTTTCGCGGTCTGCGTGCCTTCATACGGGCGGCCTT
CGCCTTCGCCTTCAATTTCAAATTCATGGCCGTTCATGCTGCCTTCCATATGCACTTTAAAGCGCATAAA
TTCTTTAATCACCGCTTCGGTGCTATCCATCTAGTATTTCTCCTCTTTCTCTAGTATGTGTACACAACAT
ACGGCCGGAAGCATAAAGTGTAAAGCCTGGGGTGCCTAATGAGTGAGCTAACTCACATTAATTGCGTTGC
GCTCACTGCCCGCTTTCCAGTCGGGAAACCTGTCGTGCCAGCTGCATTAATGAATCGGCCAACGCGCGGG
GAGAGGCGGTTTGCGTATTGGGTCTCATGAGCTCGAGCACCACCACCACCACCACTGAGATCCGGCTGCT
AACAAAGCCCGAAAGGAAGCTGAGTTGGCTGCTGCCACCGCTGAGCAATAACTAGCATAACCCCTTGGGG
CCTCTAAACGGGTCTTGAGGGGTTTTTTGCTGAAAGGAGGAACTATATCCGGATTGGCGAATGGG
[124 nt withheld, positions 2166-2289]
C
[91 nt withheld, positions 2291-2381]
A
[49 nt withheld, positions 2383-2431]
CCTTTGACGTTGGAGTCCACGTTCTTT
[37 nt withheld, positions 2459-2495]
ACCCTATCTCGGTCTATTCTTTTGATTTATAAGGGATTTTGCCGATTTCGGCCTATTGGTTAAAAAATGA
GCTGATTTAACAAAAATTTAACGCGAATTTTAACAAAATATTAACGCTTACAATTTAGGTGGCACTTTTC
GGGGAAATGTGCGCGGAACCCCTATTTGTTTATTTTTCTAAATACATTCAAATATGTATCCGCTCATGAA
TTAATTCTTAGAAAAACTCATCGAGCATCAAATGAAACTGCAATTTATTCATATCAGGATTATCAATACC
ATATTTTTGAAAAAGCCGTTTCTGTAATGAAGGAGAAAACTCACCGAGGCAGTTCCATAGGATGGCAAGA
TCCTGGTATCGGTCTGCGATTCCGACTCGTCCAACATCAATACAACCTATTAATTTCCCCTCGTCAAAAA
TAAGGTTATCAAGTGAGAAATCACCATGAGTGACGACTGAATCCGGTGAGAATGGCAAAAGTTTATGCAT
TTCTTTCCAGACTTGTTCAACAGGCCAGCCATTACGCTCGTCATCAAAATCACTCGCATCAACCAAACCG
TTATTCATTCGTGATTGCGCCTGAGCGAGACGAAATACGCGATCGCTGTTAAAAGGACAATTACAAACAG
GAATCGAATGCAACCGGCGCAGGAACACTGCCAGCGCATCAACAATATTTTCACCTGAATCAGGATATTC
TTCTAATACCTGGAATGCTGTTTTCCCGGGGATCGCAGTGGTGAGTAACCATGCATCATCAGGAGTACGG
ATAAAATGCTTGATGGTCGGAAGAGGCATAAATTCCGTCAGCCAGTTTAGTCTGACCATCTCATCTGTAA
CATCATTGGCAACGCTACCTTTGCCATGTTTCAGAAACAACTCTGGCGCATCGGGCTTCCCATACAATCG
ATAGATTGTCGCACCTGATTGCCCGACATTATCGCGAGCCCATTTATACCCATATAAATCAGCATCCATG
TTGGAATTTAATCGCGGCCTAGAGCAAGACGTTTCCCGTTGAATATGGCTCATAACACCCCTTGTATTAC
TGTTTATGTAAGCAGACAGTTTTATTGTTCATGACCAAAATCCCTTAACGTGAGTTTTCGTTCCACTGAG
CGTCAGACCCCGTAGAAAAGATCAAAGGATCTTCTTGAGATCCTTTTTTTCTGCGCGTAATCTGCTGCTT
GCAAACAAAAAAACCACCGCTACCAGCGGTGGTTTGTTTGCCGGATCAAGAGCTACCAACTCTTTTTCCG
AAGGTAACTGGCTTCAGCAGAGCGCAGATACCAAATACTGTCCTTCTAGTGTAGCCGTAGTTAGGCCACC
ACTTCAAGAACTCTGTAGCACCGCCTACATACCTCGCTCTGCTAATCCTGTTACCAGTGGCTGCTGCCAG
TGGCGATAAGTCGTGTCTTACCGGGTTGGACTCAAGACGATAGTTACCGGATAAGGCGCAGCGGTCGGGC
TGAACGGGGGGTTCGTGCACACAGCCCAGCTTGGAGCGAACGACCTACACCGAACTGAGATACCTACAGC
GTGAGCTATGAGAAAGCGCCACGCTTCCCGAAGGGAGAAAGGCGGACAGGTATCCGGTAAGCGGCAGGGT
CGGAACAGGAGAGCGCACGAGGGAGCTTCCAGGGGGAAACGCCTGGTATCTTTATAGTCCTGTCGGGTTT
CGCCACCTCTGACTTGAGCGTCGATTTTTGTGATGCTCGTCAGGGGGGCGGAGCCTATGGAAAAACGCCA
GCAACGCGGCCTTTTTACGGTTCCTGGCCTTTTGCTGGCCTTTTGCTCACATGTTCTTTCCTGCGTTATC
CCCTGATTCTGTGGATAACCGTATTACCGCCTTTGAGTGAGCTGATACCGCTCGCCGCAGCCGAACGACC
GAGCGCAGCGAGTCAGTGAGCGAGGAAGCGGAAGAGCGCCTGATGCGGTATTTTCTCCTTACGCATCTGT
GCGGTATTTCACACCGCAATGGTGCACTCTCAGTACAATCTGCTCTGATGCCGCATAGTTAAGCCAGTAT
ACACTCCGCTATCGCTACGTGACTGGGTCATGGCTGCGCCCCGACACCCGCCAACACCCGCTGACGCGCC
CTGACGGGCTTGTCTGCTCCCGGCATCCGCTTACAGACAAGCTGTGACCGTCTCCGGGAGCTGCATGTGT
CAGAGGTTTTCACCGTCATCACCGAAACGCGCGAGGCAGCTGCGGTAAAGCTCATCAGCGTGGTCGTGAA
GCGATTCACAGATGTCTGCCTGTTCATCCGCGTCCAGCTCGTTGAGTTTCTCCAGAAGCGTTAATGTCTG
GCTTCTGATAAAGCGGGCCATGTTAAGGGCGGTTTTTTCCTGTTTGGTCACTGATGCCTCCGTGTAAGGG
GGATTTCTGTTCATGGGGGTAATGATACCGATGAAACGAGAGAGGATGCTCACGATACGGGTTACTGATG
ATGAACATGCCCGGTTACTGGAACGTTGTGAGGGTAAACAACTGGCGGTATGGATGCGGCGGGACCAGAG
AAAAATCACTCAGGGTCAATGCCAGCGCTTCGTTAATACAGATGTAGGTGTTCCACAGGGTAGCCAGCAG
CATCCTGCGATGCAGATCCGGAACATAATGGTGCAGGGCGCTGACTTCCGCGTTTCCAGACTTTACGAAA
CACGGAAACCGAAGACCATTCATGTTGTTGCTCAGGTCGCAGACGTTTTGCAGCAGCAGTCGCTTCACGT
TCGCTCGCGTATCGGTGATTCATTCTGCTAACCAGTAAGGCAACCCCGCCAGCCTAGCCGGGTCCTCAAC
GACAGGAGCACGATCATGCGCACCCGTGGGGCCGCCATGCCGGCGATAATGGCCTGCTTCTCGCCGAAAC
GTTTGGTGGCGGGACCAGTGACGAAGGCTTGAGCGAGGGCGTGCAAGATTCCGAATACCGCAAGCGACAG
GCCGATCATCGTCGCGCTCCAGCGAAAGCGGTCCTCGCCGAAAATGACCCAGAGCGCTGCCGGCACCTGT
CCTACGAGTTGCATGATAAAGAAGACAGTCATAAGTGCGGCGACGATAGTCATGCCCCGCGCCCACCGGA
AGGAGCTGACTGGGTTGAAGGCTCTCAAGGGCATCGGTCGAGATCCCGGTGCCTAATGAGTGAGCTAACT
TACATTAATTGCGTTGCGCTCACTGCCCGCTTTCCAGTCGGGAAACCTGTCGTGCCAGCTGCATTAATGA
ATCGGCCAACGCGCGGGGAGAGGCGGTTTGCGTATTGGGCGCCAGGGTGGTTTTTCTTTTCACCAGTGAG
ACGGGCAACAGCTGATTGCCCTTCACCGCCTGGCCCTGAGAGAGTTGCAGCAAGCGGTCCACGCTGGTTT
GCCCCAGCAGGCGAAAATCCTGTTTGATGGTGGTTAACGGCGGGATATAACATGAGCTGTCTTCGGTATC
GTCGTATCCCACTACCGAGATATCCGCACCAACGCGCAGCCCGGACTCGGTAATGGCGCGCATTGCGCCC
AGCGCCATCTGATCGTTGGCAACCAGCATCGCAGTGGGAACGATGCCCTCATTCAGCATTTGCATGGTTT
GTTGAAAACCGGACATGGCACTCCAGTCGCCTTCCCGTTCCGCTATCGGCTGAATTTGATTGCGAGTGAG
ATATTTATGCCAGCCAGCCAGACGCAGACGCGCCGAGACAGAACTTAATGGGCCCGCTAACAGCGCGATT
TGCTGGTGACCCAATGCGACCAGATGCTCCACGCCCAGTCGCG
Features (pLannotate 1.2.2; 23 found; start..end, strand, type, name):
    500..577     -  promoter       lacI promoter: lacI
    585..864     -  CDS            TcR (fragment): tetracycline efflux protein; tet; confers resistance to tetracycline
    886..904     +  promoter       T7 promoter: promoter for bacteriophage T7 RNA polymerase
    905..929     +  protein_bind   lac operator: The lac repressor binds to the lac operator to inhibit transcription in E. coli. This inhibition can be relieved by adding lactose or isopropyl-β-D-thiogalactopyranoside (IPTG). lac repressor encoded by lacI
    944..966     +  RBS            RBS: efficient ribosome binding site from bacteriophage T7 gene 10 (Olins and Rangwala, 1989)
    985..1001    +  CDS            capTEV™ (fragment): composite tag for in vivo biotinylation, TEV protease cleavage, and 6xHis tagging
   1106..1768    -  CDS            mScarlet: mScarlet is a basic (constitutively fluorescent) red fluorescent protein published in 2016, derived from synthetic construct. It has moderate acid sensitivity.
   1815..1844    -  promoter       lac promoter: promoter for the E. coli lac operon
   1859..1880    -  protein_bind   CAP binding site: CAP binding activates transcription in the presence of cAMP. E. coli catabolite activator protein
   1893..1982    -  CDS            lacI (fragment): lac repressor; lacI; The lac repressor binds to the lac operator to inhibit transcription in E. coli. This inhibition can be relieved by adding lactose or isopropyl-β-D-thiogalactopyranoside (IPTG).
   1998..2015    +  CDS            9xHis (fragment): 9xHis affinity tag
   2025..2074    +  CDS            SET1 (fragment): solubility-enhancement tag derived from T7 phage gene 10B
   2082..2129    +  terminator     T7 terminator: transcription terminator for bacteriophage T7 RNA polymerase
   2166..2594    +  rep_origin     f1 ori (sequence partly withheld): f1 bacteriophage origin of replication; arrow indicates direction of (+) strand synthesis
   2647..2704    +  promoter       AmpR promoter (fragment): bla
   2713..3528    -  CDS            KanR: aminoglycoside phosphotransferase; aph(3')-Ia; confers resistance to kanamycin in bacteria or G418 (Geneticin®) in eukaryotes
   3650..4238    +  rep_origin     ori: high-copy-number ColE1/pMB1/pBR322/pUC origin of replication
   4424..4563    -  misc_feature   bom: basis of mobility region from pBR322
   4665..4856    -  CDS            rop: Rop protein, which maintains plasmids at low copy number; rop
   4873..5253    +  CDS            YPB1_ECOLX: Protein predicted: Swiss-Prot protein existence level 4. From Escherichia coli.
   5325..5616    -  CDS            TcR (fragment): tetracycline efflux protein; tet; confers resistance to tetracycline
   5631..5652    -  protein_bind   CAP binding site: CAP binding activates transcription in the presence of cAMP. E. coli catabolite activator protein
   5665..499     -  CDS            lacI (across the origin): lac repressor; lacI; The lac repressor binds to the lac operator to inhibit transcription in E. coli. This inhibition can be relieved by adding lactose or isopropyl-β-D-thiogalactopyranoside (IPTG).
