[The description below was written by a language model from this plasmid's Addgene catalogue record and pLannotate feature annotations shown in this document.]
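Description:
p277_DG is an empty bacterial expression backbone derived from pET28b that has been "domesticated" for Golden Gate assembly, so that a coding sequence of interest can be inserted scarlessly behind an N-terminal His6 tag and a 3C protease cleavage site. It is maintained in E. coli under kanamycin selection (KanR, aph(3')-Ia) and replicates from a ColE1/pBR322-type origin. The rop gene and bom region are retained, consistent with the low copy number listed in the record. An f1 origin is also present, along with short remnants of pBR322-derived sequence that the annotation software labels as tetracycline-resistance fragments.

The expression cassette follows the standard pET layout. A T7 promoter with an adjacent lac operator and the T7 gene 10 ribosome binding site drives the tagged open reading frame, which ends at the T7 terminator. A plasmid-borne lacI gene with its own promoter supplies repressor, so expression is IPTG-inducible in hosts that provide T7 RNA polymerase. The short "capTEV" fragment annotated just after the RBS most likely corresponds to the His6 portion of the tag.

Between the tag and the terminator sits a placeholder cassette in reverse orientation: a red fluorescent protein, described by the depositor as mScarlet3, under a lac promoter with a CAP binding site. It is flanked by BsaI recognition sites. BsaI digestion and ligation replace this cassette with the insert and destroy both sites, so correct clones can be recognised by loss of red colour. According to the depositor, the design leaves the protein's C-terminus free of a glycine scar. A downstream His-tag fragment from the parental vector is annotated, but the record does not say whether it can be read through. The vector is intended for recombinant protein engineering, expression and affinity purification with removal of the tag by 3C protease.
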