Addgene plasmid #234695: p277_DG
Purpose: (Empty Backbone) Golden gate domesticated pET28b for scarless cloning with His6-3C
Depositing lab: Matthew Wohlever. Depositing organization: University of Pittsburgh (University, School of Medicine, and Cancer Institute). Publication: A suite of pre-assembled, pET28b-based Golden Gate vectors for efficient protein engineering and expression. Gaur D, Wohlever ML. Protein Sci. 2025 Apr;34(4):e70106. doi: 10.1002/pro.70106. PubMed 40130802.
Backbone
  Vector backbone: pET28b
  Vector type: Bacterial Expression
  Tag / fusion protein: His6-3C (N terminal on backbone)
Growth in bacteria
  Bacterial resistance: Kanamycin, 50 μg/mL
  Growth temperature: 37°C
  Growth strain: DH5alpha
  Copy number: Low Copy
Gene/Insert
  Gene/Insert name: None
  Mutation: No
  Tag / fusion protein: His6-3C (N terminal on backbone)
Terms and licenses: Academic/Nonprofit Terms; Industry Terms: Not Available to Industry
Depositor comments: The construct includes an N-terminal His6 tag followed by a 3C protease cleavage site. The C-terminus is free of a glycine scar. BsaI recognition sites flank mScarlet3 to enable easy visualization of successful cloning through loss of red color. 5' Cloning Site: BsaI (destroyed), 3' Cloning Site: BsaI (destroyed).
How to cite: p277_DG was a gift from Matthew Wohlever (Addgene plasmid # 234695 ; http://n2t.net/addgene:234695 ; RRID:Addgene_234695)
